Addgene plasmid #68255: pICSL11061
Purpose: Level 1 Golden Gate Cassette: sgRNA cassette targeting BolC.GA4a-1 in Brassica oleracea
Depositing lab: Nicola Patron. Depositing organization: Sainsbury Laboratory, Norwich. Publication: Induction of targeted, heritable mutations in barley and Brassica oleracea using RNA-guided Cas9 nuclease. Lawrenson T, Shorinola O, Stacey N, Li C, Ostergaard L, Patron N, Uauy C, Harwood W. Genome Biol. 2015 Nov 30;16(1):258. doi: 10.1186/s13059-015-0826-7. PubMed 26616834.
Backbone
  Vector backbone: pICH47751 (AddGene #48002)
  Total vector size (bp): 4718
  Vector type: Plant Expression, Synthetic Biology
Growth in bacteria
  Bacterial resistance: Ampicillin, 100 μg/mL
  Growth temperature: 37°C
  Growth strain: DH5alpha
  Growth instructions: Can also be grown in Agrobacterium tumefaciens GV3101/ LBA4404. Will be low copy in this species.
  Copy number: High Copy
Gene/Insert
  Gene/Insert name: Promoter_AtU6-26 + sgRNA_BolC.GA4a-1
  Species: A. thaliana (mustard weed), Synthetic
  Insert size (bp): 350
  Cloning method: Restriction Enzyme; 5′ cloning site BsaI (destroyed during cloning); 3′ cloning site BsaI (destroyed during cloning)
  Sequencing primers: 5′ GAACCCTGTGGTTGGCATGCACATAC; 3′ CTGGTGGCAGGATATATTGTGGTG
Resource information
  A portion of this plasmid was derived from a plasmid made by: A portion of this gene came from AddGene #46966. A gift from Sophien Kamoun.
Terms and licenses: Academic/Nonprofit Terms; Industry Terms: Not Available to Industry
Depositor comments: Target sequence: GTTTTCACTTGCGGCCGGAG
How to cite: pICSL11061 was a gift from Nicola Patron (Addgene plasmid # 68255 ; http://n2t.net/addgene:68255 ; RRID:Addgene_68255)
