[The description below was written by a language model from this plasmid's Addgene catalogue record and pLannotate feature annotations shown in this document.]
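Description:
pICSL11061 is a Level 1 Golden Gate (MoClo-style) cassette plasmid of 4,718 bp, built in the pICH47751 acceptor backbone and classed as a plant expression and synthetic biology vector. It is propagated in E. coli at high copy from a ColE1/pUC-type origin under ampicillin selection (AmpR with its own bla promoter). The backbone also carries the broad-host-range incP oriV together with the trfA replication initiator gene, which allows maintenance in Agrobacterium tumefaciens, where the record notes it is low copy. Left and right border repeats from nopaline C58 T-DNA flank the cloning region, so the cassette sits within a T-DNA context. A short TetR fragment is annotated in the backbone and appears to be a remnant, not a functional gene.

The roughly 350 bp insert is a single guide RNA transcription unit: the Arabidopsis thaliana U6-26 small nuclear RNA promoter, which is transcribed by RNA polymerase III, drives a synthetic sgRNA made up of a 20-nt spacer directed at the BolC.GA4a-1 target in Brassica oleracea fused to the Streptococcus pyogenes Cas9 guide scaffold. The automated annotation recognises only a short stretch of the U6 promoter, plus the scaffold and a small attB2 fragment downstream of it that is probably a carry-over from the source template. The insert was assembled through BsaI sites that were destroyed during cloning, as is typical for Type IIS assembly. No Cas9 gene or plant selectable marker is present. As a Level 1 module, it is meant to be combined with other Level 1 units, such as Cas9 and selection cassettes, into a higher-level multigene binary construct. The associated work used RNA-guided Cas9 to induce targeted, heritable mutations in barley and B. oleracea.
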