Features (pLannotate 1.2.2; 11 found; start..end, strand, type, name):
    138..154     +  promoter       AtU6 promoter (fragment): consensus promoter from the three Arabidopsis U6 snRNA genes (Waibel and Filipowicz, 1990; Nekrasov et al., 2013)
    230..305     +  misc_RNA       gRNA scaffold: guide RNA scaffold for the Streptococcus pyogenes CRISPR/Cas9 system
    317..338     -  protein_bind   attB2 (fragment): mutant version of attB; recombination site for the Gateway® BP reaction BP Clonase™
    392..416     +  misc_feature   RB T-DNA repeat: right border repeat from nopaline C58 T-DNA
    528..548     -  CDS            TetR (fragment): tetracycline resistance regulatory protein; tetR
    575..1720    -  CDS            trfA: TRFA_ECOLX - Experimental evidence at protein level: Swiss-Prot protein existence level 1. Also involved in plasmid copy number control, promoting intermolecular coupling of protein bound iterons at oriV, which inhibits replication initiation. From Escherichia coli.
   2056..2644    -  rep_origin     ori: high-copy-number ColE1/pMB1/pBR322/pUC origin of replication
   2815..3675    -  CDS            AmpR: β-lactamase; bla; confers resistance to ampicillin, carbenicillin, and related antibiotics
   3676..3780    -  promoter       AmpR promoter: bla
   3867..4498    -  rep_origin     oriV: incP origin of replication
   4590..4614    +  misc_feature   LB T-DNA repeat: left border repeat from nopaline C58 T-DNA
>Addgene plasmid #68255 | pICSL11061 | depositor full sequence | sequence record 119200 | pICSL11061 sequence 4718 bps
GGAGCATCTTCATTCTTAAGATATGAAGATAATCTTCAAAAGGCCCCTGGGAATCTGAAAGAAGAGAAGC
AGGCCCATTTATATGGGAAAGAACAATAGTATTTCTTATATAGGCCCATTTAAGTTGAAAACAATCTTCA
AAAGTCCCACATCGCTTAGATAAGAAAACGAAGCTGAGTTTATATACAGCTAGAGTCGAAGTAGTGATTG
TTTTCACTTGCGGCCGGAGGTTTTAGAGCTAGAAATAGCAAGTTAAAATAAGGCTAGTCCGTTATCAACT
TGAAAAAGTGGCACCGAGTCGGTGCTTTTTTTCTAGACCCAGCTTTCTTGTACAAAGTTGGCATTACGCT
TTACTTGTCTTCTGCACGAAGTGGTTTAAACTATCAGTGTTTGACAGGATATATTGGCGGGTAAACCTAA
GAGAAAAGAGCGTTTATTAGAATAATCGGATATTTAAAAGGGCGTGAAAAGGTTTATCCGTTCGTCCATT
TGTATGTGCATGCCAACCACAGGGTTCCCCAGATCAGGCGCTGGCTGCTGAACCCCCAGCCGGAACTGAC
CCCACAAGGCCCTAGCGTTTGCAATGCACCAGGTCATCATTGACCCAGGCGTGTTCCACCAGGCCGCTGC
CTCGCAACTCTTCGCAGGCTTCGCCGACCTGCTCGCGCCACTTCTTCACGCGGGTGGAATCCGATCCGCA
CATGAGGCGGAAGGTTTCCAGCTTGAGCGGGTACGGCTCCCGGTGCGAGCTGAAATAGTCGAACATCCGT
CGGGCCGTCGGCGACAGCTTGCGGTACTTCTCCCATATGAATTTCGTGTAGTGGTCGCCAGCAAACAGCA
CGACGATTTCCTCGTCGATCAGGACCTGGCAACGGGACGTTTTCTTGCCACGGTCCAGGACGCGGAAGCG
GTGCAGCAGCGACACCGATTCCAGGTGCCCAACGCGGTCGGACGTGAAGCCCATCGCCGTCGCCTGTAGG
CGCGACAGGCATTCCTCGGCCTTCGTGTAATACCGGCCATTGATCGACCAGCCCAGGTCCTGGCAAAGCT
CGTAGAACGTGAAGGTGATCGGCTCGCCGATAGGGGTGCGCTTCGCGTACTCCAACACCTGCTGCCACAC
CAGTTCGTCATCGTCGGCCCGCAGCTCGACGCCGGTGTAGGTGATCTTCACGTCCTTGTTGACGTGGAAA
ATGACCTTGTTTTGCAGCGCCTCGCGCGGGATTTTCTTGTTGCGCGTGGTGAACAGGGCAGAGCGGGCCG
TGTCGTTTGGCATCGCTCGCATCGTGTCCGGCCACGGCGCAATATCGAACAAGGAAAGCTGCATTTCCTT
GATCTGCTGCTTCGTGTGTTTCAGCAACGCGGCCTGCTTGGCCTCGCTGACCTGTTTTGCCAGGTCCTCG
CCGGCGGTTTTTCGCTTCTTGGTCGTCATAGTTCCTCGCGTGTCGATGGTCATCGACTTCGCCAAACCTG
CCGCCTCCTGTTCAAGACGACGCGAACGCTCCACGGCGGCCGATGGCGCGGGCAGGGCAGGGGGAGCCAG
TTGCACGCTGTCGCGCTCGATCTTGGCCGTAGCTTGCTGGACCATCGAGCCGACGGACTGGAAGGTTTCG
CGGGGCGCACGCATGACGGTGCGGCTTGCGATGGTTTCGGCATCCTCGGCGGAAAACCCCGCGTCGATCA
GTTCTTGCCTGTATGCCTTCCGGTCAAACGTCCGATTCATTCACCCTCCTTGCGGGATTGCCCCGACTCA
CGCCGGGGCAATGTGCCCTTATTCCTGATTTGACCCGCCTGGTGCCTTGGTGTCCAGATAATCCACCTTA
TCGGCAATGAAGTCGGTCCCGTAGACCGTCTGGCCGTCCTTCTCGTACTTGGTATTCCGAATCTTGCCCT
GCACGAATACCAGCGACCCCTTGCCCAAATACTTGCCGTGGGCCTCGGCCTGAGAGCCAAAACACTTGAT
GCGGAAGAAGTCGGTGCGCTCCTGCTTGTCGCCGGCATCGTTGCGCCACATCTAGGATCTGCCAGGAACC
GTAAAAAGGCCGCGTTGCTGGCGTTTTTCCATAGGCTCCGCCCCCCTGACGAGCATCACAAAAATCGACG
CTCAAGTCAGAGGTGGCGAAACCCGACAGGACTATAAAGATACCAGGCGTTTCCCCCTGGAAGCTCCCTC
GTGCGCTCTCCTGTTCCGACCCTGCCGCTTACCGGATACCTGTCCGCCTTTCTCCCTTCGGGAAGCGTGG
CGCTTTCTCATAGCTCACGCTGTAGGTATCTCAGTTCGGTGTAGGTCGTTCGCTCCAAGCTGGGCTGTGT
GCACGAACCCCCCGTTCAGCCCGACCGCTGCGCCTTATCCGGTAACTATCGTCTTGAGTCCAACCCGGTA
AGACACGACTTATCGCCACTGGCAGCAGCCACTGGTAACAGGATTAGCAGAGCGAGGTATGTAGGCGGTG
CTACAGAGTTCTTGAAGTGGTGGCCTAACTACGGCTACACTAGAAGAACAGTATTTGGTATCTGCGCTCT
GCTGAAGCCAGTTACCTTCGGAAAAAGAGTTGGTAGCTCTTGATCCGGCAAACAAACCACCGCTGGTAGC
GGTGGTTTTTTTGTTTGCAAGCAGCAGATTACGCGCAGAAAAAAAGGATCTCAAGAAGATCCTTTGATCT
TTTCTACGGGGTCTGACGCTCAGTGGAACGAAAACTCACGTTAAGGGATTTTGGTCATGAGATTATCAAA
AAGGATCTTCACCTAGATCCTTTTAAATTAAAAATGAAGTTTTAAATCAATCTAAAGTATATATGAGTAA
ACTTGGTCTGACAGTTACCAATGCTTAATCAGTGAGGCACCTATCTCAGCGATCTGTCTATTTCGTTCAT
CCATAGTTGCCTGACTCCCCGTCGTGTAGATAACTACGATACGGGAGGGCTTACCATCTGGCCCCAGTGC
TGCAATGATACCGCGAGAACCACGCTCACCGGCTCCAGATTTATCAGCAATAAACCAGCCAGCCGGAAGG
GCCGAGCGCAGAAGTGGTCCTGCAACTTTATCCGCCTCCATCCAGTCTATTAATTGTTGCCGGGAAGCTA
GAGTAAGTAGTTCGCCAGTTAATAGTTTGCGCAACGTTGTTGCCATTGCTACAGGCATCGTGGTGTCACG
CTCGTCGTTTGGTATGGCTTCATTCAGCTCCGGTTCCCAACGATCAAGGCGAGTTACATGATCCCCCATG
TTGTGCAAAAAAGCGGTTAGCTCCTTCGGTCCTCCGATCGTTGTCAGAAGTAAGTTGGCCGCAGTGTTAT
CACTCATGGTTATGGCAGCACTGCATAATTCTCTTACTGTCATGCCATCCGTAAGATGCTTTTCTGTGAC
TGGTGAGTACTCAACCAAGTCATTCTGAGAATAGTGTATGCGGCGACCGAGTTGCTCTTGCCCGGCGTCA
ATACGGGATAATACCGCGCCACATAGCAGAACTTTAAAAGTGCTCATCATTGGAAAACGTTCTTCGGGGC
GAAAACTCTCAAGGATCTTACCGCTGTTGAGATCCAGTTCGATGTAACCCACTCGTGCACCCAACTGATC
TTCAGCATCTTTTACTTTCACCAGCGTTTCTGGGTGAGCAAAAACAGGAAGGCAAAATGCCGCAAAAAAG
GGAATAAGGGCGACACGGAAATGTTGAATACTCATACTCTTCCTTTTTCAATATTATTGAAGCATTTATC
AAGGTTATTGTCTCATGAGCGGATACATATTTGAATGTATTTAGAAAAATAAACAAATAGGGGTTCCGCG
CACGAATTGGCCAGCGCTGCCATTTTTGGGGTGAGGCCGTTCGCGGCCGAGGGGCGCAGCCCCTGGGGGG
ATGGGAGGCCCGCGTTAGCGGGCCGGGAGGGTTCGAGAAGGGGGGGCACCCCCCTTCGGCGTGCGCGGTC
ACGCGCACAGGGCGCAGCCCTGGTTAAAAACAAGGTTTATAAATATTGGTTTAAAAGCAGGTTAAAAGAC
AGGTTAGCGGTGGCCGAAAAACGGGCGGAAACCCTTGCAAATGCTGGATTTTCTGCCTGTGGACAGCCCC
TCAAATGTCAATAGGTGCGCCCCTCATCTGTCAGCACTCTGCCCCTCAAGTGTCAAGGATCGCGCCCCTC
ATCTGTCAGTAGTCGCGCCCCTCAAGTGTCAATACCGCAGGGCACTTATCCCCAGGCTTGTCCACATCAT
CTGTGGGAAACTCGCGTAAAATCAGGCGTTTTCGCCGATTTGCGAGGCTGGCCAGCTCCACGTCGCCGGC
CGAAATCGAGCCTGCCCCTCATCTGTCAACGCCGCGCCGGGTGAGTCGGCCCCTCAAGTGTCAACGTCCG
CCCCTCATCTGTCAGTGAGGGCCAAGTTTTCCGCGAGGTATCCACAACGCCGGCGGCCGCGGTGTCTCGC
ACACGGCTTCGACGGCGTTTCTGGCGCGTTTGCAGGGCCATAGACGGCCGCCAGCCCAGCGGCGAGGGCA
ACCAGCCCGGTGAGCGTCGCAAAGGAGATCCTGATCTGACTGATGGGCTGCCTGTATCGAGTGGTGATTT
TGTGCCGAGCTGCCGGTCGGGGAGCTGTTGGCTGGCTGGTGGCAGGATATATTGTGGTGTAAACAAATTG
ACGCTTAGACAACTTAATAACACATTGCGGACGTTTTTAATGTACTGGGGTGGATGCAGTGGGCCCCACT
CTGTGAAGACAAACTAGAATTCGAGCTC
