>Addgene plasmid #68255 | pICSL11061 | addgene partial sequence | sequence record 122225 | LB-F1 5'-gtggtgtaaacaaattgacgc-3'
ACNTTGCGGNGTTTTAATGTACTGGGGTGGATGCAGTGGGCCCCACTCTGTGAAGACAAACTACCCCTTT
GAGNGNCGGAGCATCTTCATTCTTAAGATATGAAGATAATCTTCAAAAGGCCCCTGGGAATCTGAAAGAA
GAGAAGCAGGCCCATTTATATGGGAAAGAACAATAGTATTTCTTATATAGGCCCATTTAAGTTGAAAACA
ATCTTCAAAAGTCCCACATCGCTTAGATAAGAAAACGAAGCTGAGTTTATATACAGCTAGAGTCGAAGTA
NGGATTGTTTTCACTTGCGGCCGGAGGTTTTAGAGCTAGAAATAGCAAGTTAAAATAAGGCTAGTCCGTT
ATCAACTTGAAAAAGTGGCACCGAGTCGGTGCTTTTTTTCTAGACCCAGCTTTCTTGTACAAAGTTGGCA
TTACGCTTTACTTGTCTTCTGCACGAAGTGGTTTAAACTANCAGTGTTTGACAGGATATATTGGCGGGTA
AACCTAANAGAAAAGAGCGTTTATTAGAATAATCGGATATTTAAAAGGGCGTGAAAAGGTTTATCCGTTC
GTCCATTTGTATGTGCATGCCAACCACAGGGTTCCCCAGATCAGGCGCTGGCTGCTGAACCCCCAGCNGG
AACTGACCCCACNAGGCCCTAGCGTTNGCNATGCCCCANGTCATCATTGACCCANGCGGTGTTCCACCAG
GCCGCTGCCTCGCAACTCTTCGCANGGCTANGCCGANCTGNTCGCGCCACTTCTTCANGGCGGGTGGANT
CCNAATCCNNCNCANGNAGGNGGAAANGTTTCCNGCTTGNAACCNGGTACNGGNCNCCCGGGTGCNAAGC
TGGAAAANNGTCGAAANATCNCGNCGGGCCGTCNGCCNANGGCTTGGCGGNACCTNCTCCCNAAGNNGAA
NTTTCCGCGTANNCGNTTNNCCAGNANACCGNTACNNACNAATTTCCCCNGTACNANCANGNACCTGGCC
ACGGGNACNGTTTTNTTGCCACGGGCCCAGGANNCGAAANACNGGNGNTTCAACNANACCCGATTNCTGG
GTGCCCNAACNNGGCCCGNCNNNCGAATCCNATCNNCNNCCCCNNGNANGGGCNNAANGNAATTCCNGGG
GCANAGTNGNANANCGGGCNNGNCNGCGNNCNCCNGGNTCCCGGATANANCGGTGAAACGGCAGGANGAA
CCNATCNCCAAANGGNGAGGGTTCGNTGTTCCNATNNNGAGGCCCANATATTGTATNANGACANNGATGC
GNCACGGAGNNGNAATNANAGGCCTNGNNCAANGANNNACCCT
