>Addgene plasmid #68255 | pICSL11061 | addgene partial sequence | sequence record 122226 | RB-F1 5'-ggataaaccttttcacgccc-3'
GCAGAAGACAAGTAAAGCGTAATGCCAACTTTGTACAAGAAAGCTGGGTCTAGAAAAAAAGCACCGACTC
GGTGCCACTTTTTCAAGTTGATAACGGACTAGCCTTATTTTAACTTGCTATTTCTAGCTCTAAAACCTCC
GGCCGCAAGTGAAAACAATCACTACTTCGACTCTAGCTGTATATAAACTCAGCTTCGTTTTCTTATCTAA
GCGATGTGGGACTTTTGAAGATTGTTTTCAACTTAAATGGGCCTATATAAGAAATACTATTGTTCTTTCC
CATATAAATGGGCCTGCTTCTCTTCTTTCAGATTCCCAGGGGCCTTTTGAAGATTATCTTCATATCTTAA
GAATGAAGATGCTCCGAGCTCGAATTCTAGTTTGTCTTCACAGAGTGGGGCCCACTGCATCCACCCCAGT
ACATTAAAAACGTCCGCAATGTGTTATTAAGTTGTCTAAGCGTCAATTTGTTTACACCACAATATATCCT
GCCACCA
